Addgene plasmid #34459: KHBD00336
Depositing lab: Bart Deplancke. Depositing organization: Swiss Federal Institute of Technology (EPFL). Publication: Automated protein-DNA interaction screening of Drosophila regulatory elements. Korneel Hens, Jean-Daniel Feuz, Alina Isakova, Antonina Lagovitina, Andreas Massouras, Julien Bryois, Patrick Callaerts, Susan E. Celniker, Bart Deplancke. Nat Methods. 2011 Oct 30;8(12):1065-70. 10.1038/nmeth.1763 PubMed 22037703.
Backbone
  Vector backbone: pDONR221
  Backbone manufacturer: Invitrogen
  Backbone size w/o insert (bp): 2536
  Vector type: Gateway Donor Vector
Growth in bacteria
  Bacterial resistance: Kanamycin, 50 μg/mL
  Growth temperature: 37°C
  Growth strain: DH5alpha
  Copy number: High Copy
Gene/Insert
  Gene/Insert name: CG5403 (alt names: FBgn0004795; retn; retained)
  Species: D. melanogaster (fly)
  Insert size (bp): 2733
  Entrez Gene: retn (a.k.a. Dmel_CG5403, 2535, BcDNA:LD35748, CG5403, DRI, Dead Ringer/Retain, Dmel\CG5403, Dri, EY2-10, dri, l(2)02535, retn/dri)
  Cloning method: Gateway Cloning
  Sequencing primers: 5′ M13F; 3′ M13R
Terms and licenses: Academic/Nonprofit Terms; Industry Terms: Not Available to Industry
Depositor comments: Please note that the ORFs in this collection were cloned open-ended (without a stop codon).
How to cite: KHBD00336 was a gift from Bart Deplancke (Addgene plasmid # 34459 ; http://n2t.net/addgene:34459 ; RRID:Addgene_34459)
