[The description below was written by a language model from this plasmid's Addgene catalogue record.]
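Description:
KHBD00336 is a Gateway entry-type clone built in the pDONR221 donor vector backbone (Invitrogen), carrying the open reading frame of the Drosophila melanogaster gene CG5403, also known as retained (retn) or dead ringer (dri). The insert is recorded as about 2.7 kb in a backbone of roughly 2.5 kb once the donor cassette has been replaced. The plasmid is maintained in E. coli as a high-copy plasmid under kanamycin selection. No feature table is provided, so details such as the origin of replication and the exact recombination sites are not stated. In general, an ORF introduced into pDONR221 by Gateway recombination ends up flanked by attL sites, and M13 forward and reverse primer sites on either side of the insert are listed for sequencing.

As is typical for a Gateway donor backbone, the record lists no promoter, tag or reporter driving expression of the insert; the plasmid serves as a shuttle source from which the coding sequence can be moved by recombination into destination vectors of choice. The depositor notes that ORFs in this collection were cloned open-ended, without a stop codon, which allows in-frame C-terminal fusions after transfer but means that a stop codon must be supplied by the destination vector. The clone belongs to a collection associated with a study on automated protein–DNA interaction screening of Drosophila regulatory elements, which suggests its intended use is to generate expression constructs of this fly protein for such interaction assays.
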