>Addgene plasmid #34459 | KHBD00336 | depositor partial sequence | sequence record 41026 | KHBD00336 sequence 2733 bps
ATGCAACTGCGAGTGCACCCTACTATGGACTGTAGCGGTCGTTCAACCAGCAATATTGAACGCGATTCCG
ATCTGGGGGACGATTTGTCACATGGTGATCGAACGGACGACGAGATGCGCGACTGCGACTCCGTGGATGG
GGAGCATCATCAGCTGAGCGCCAAGGCGGCGATTGCAGCCCGCCTGAGTCACACAGTTTCCGGCGGCGGT
GGTAGCTTCGCCAGCCCCGAACCGCAGACCGAGCTGCCCCTGAGCCATCACCATCAACTGCCGCCGAATC
ATCCGCTCAACGCTCTGGGCAGCTTCATGGGCATCGGCGGACTACACAGCATTCCAAATCTCCAGCACAG
CGACGTGCTGGAGAAGCTCAAGATGCAGGTGCGCGACATGAAGGTGGGCCTGATGGAACAGGACTATGCT
GCCGCAGCACATGCCGCTGCTTTCGGGGCCAATATGCTGCCCACGACGATCAGCTCGGGCTTCCCACTGC
CCCACAACTCGGTGGCCTTTGGCCACGTCACATCGTCGCCCAGCGGTGGGAATGGGAGCAGCTACAACGG
AGGCACCACCCCCACGAATAGCTCCAACAGCAATGCGACCACCAATGGAGGCGGCACAGCCGGACCTGGA
GGAACAGGAGGATCGGGCGGCGGAGGAGGTGGTGGCGGCGGAGGAGGCGGAGGAGTGGGTGGCCACCAGT
TCTCGTTCGCATCACCCACAGCAGCGCCGAGCGGCAAAGAAGCCCGCCACTTTGCAGCCAATTCCGCATC
GAACTCGTCGACGTCCAGCGAGGCTTCCAATTCATCGCAGCAGAATAATGGATGGAGCTTTGAAGAGCAG
TTTAAACAAGTCAGACAGCTCTATGAAATCAATGATGATCCCAAGCGCAAAGAGTTCCTGGACGACTTGT
TCTCGTTTATGCAAAAGCGCGGAACTCCGATCAATCGGCTGCCGATCATGGCCAAATCGGTGCTGGATCT
CTACGAGCTGTACAATCTGGTGATAGCCCGCGGCGGCTTGGTGGATGTTATCAACAAGAAGCTGTGGCAG
GAGATCATCAAGGGGCTGCACCTGCCCTCCAGCATCACCAGTGCCGCGTTCACCCTGCGCACCCAATACA
TGAAGTATCTGTACCCGTACGAGTGCGAGAAAAAGAATCTGAGCACGCCGGCGGAGCTGCAGGCGGCCAT
CGATGGGAATCGCCGGGAAGGACGCCGCTCCAGCTACGGCCAGTACGAGGCCATGCACAACCAGATGCCG
ATGACGCCCATTTCGCGACCCTCTCTGCCCGGTGGCATGCAGCAAATGTCGCCGCTGGCGCTGGTCACCC
ATGCCGCGGTGGCCAACAATCAGCAGGCTCAGGCCGCCGCTGCCGCCGCCGCAGCTCATCATCGCCTGAT
GGGCGCTCCCGCCTTTGGCCAGATGCCCAATCTGGTCAAGCAGGAGATCGAGAGCCGGATGATGGAGTAT
CTGCAGCTGATCCAGGCCAAGAAGGAGCAAGGCATGCCGCCGGTCCTGGGCGGCAATCATCCCCACCAGC
AGCAGCACTCACAGCAGCAGCAGCAGCAGCAGCATCACCACCAGCAGCAGCAGCAGCAGCAGTCGCAGCA
GCAACATCACCTGCAGCAGCAGCGCCAGCGATCGCAGAGTCCGGATCTGAGCAAGCATGAGGCACTCAGT
GCTCAGGTGGCCCTGTGGCATATGTATCACAACAACAACAGCCCACCGGGATCGGCACACACCTCGCCGC
AGCAACGCGAAGCCCTGAACCTGTCCGACTCGCCTCCAAATCTCACAAATATCAAACGGGAACGCGAACG
GGAACCCACACCAGAGCCCGTGGACCAGGATGACAAATTTGTGGACCAGCCACCTCCAGCGAAGCGCGTG
GGCAGTGGCCTCCTTCCGCCCGGCTTTCCCGCCAACTTCTACCTGAATCCACACAACATGGCCGCTGTGG
CAGCAGCTGCGGGATTCCATCACCCATCGATGGGCCACCAGCAGGATGCCGCATCCGAGGGCGAACCAGA
GGATGACTACGCTCACGGTGAGCACAATACCACGGGCAACTCGTCCTCCATGCACGACGACAGCGAACCG
CAGCAGATGAACGGACACCACCACCATCAGACCCACCATCTGGACAAGTCCGACGACTCGGCCATTGAGA
ACTCACCCACCACGTCGACCACCACCGGTGGGTCGGTGGGTCATCGTCACAGTTCGCCCGTTTCCACTAA
GAAAAAGGGCGGCGCTAAGCCCCAGAGTGGAGGAAAGGACGTGCCGACCGAGGACAAGGATGCGTCGTCC
AGTGGCAAGCTCAATCCTCTCGAGACGCTGAGCCTGCTGTCCGGAATGCAGTTTCAAGTGGCACGAAATG
GAACTGGCGATAACGGCGAACCGCAGCTGATTGTCAATCTGGAGCTTAATGGCGTCAAGTACTCGGGAGT
GCTGGTGGCCAATGTGCCGCTGTCACAGAGCGAGACAAGGACGAGCTCACCCTGCCACGCCGAAGCACCG
ACAGTCGAGGAGGAGAAGGATGAGGAGGAGGAGGAGGAGCCGAAAGCCGCTGAAGAGGAATCGCATCGAT
CGCCAGTTAAACAGGAGAACGAGGATGTCGACCAGGACATGGAAGGCAGTGAAGTCCTTCTGAACGGAGG
CGCTTCGGCGGTGGGTGGTGCTGGTGCTGGTGTGGGTGTGGGTGTGCCCCTGCTCAAGGATGCCGTGGTC
AGC
