>Addgene plasmid #34459 | KHBD00336 | addgene partial sequence | sequence record 42528 | M13-Rev 5'-CAGGAAACAGCTATGACC-3'
TTATTTTGACTGATAGTGACCTGTTCGTTGCAACAAATTGATAAGCAATGCTTTCTTATAATGCCAACTT
TGTACAAGAAAGTTGGCAAGCTGACCACGGCATCCTTGAGCAGGGGCACACCCACACCCACACCAGCACC
AGCACCACCCACCGCCGAAGCGCCTCCGTTCAGAAGGACTTCACTGCCTTCCATGTCCTGGTCGACATCC
TCGTTCTCCTGTTTAACTGGCGATCGATGCGATTCCTCTTCAGCGGCTTTCGGCTCCTCCTCCTCCTCCT
CATCCTTCTCCTCCTCGACTGTCGGTGCTTCGGCGTGGCAGGGTGAGCTCGTCCTTGTCTCGCTCTGTGA
CAGCGGCACATTGGCCACCAGCACTCCCGAGTACTTGACGCCATTAAGCTCCAGATTGACAATCAGCTGC
GGTTCGCCGTTATCGCCAGTTCCATTTCGTGCCACTTGAAACTGCATTCCGGACAGCAGGCTCAGCGTCT
CGAGAGGATTGAGCTTGCCACTGGACGACGCATCCTTGTCCTCGGTCGGCACGTCCTTTCCTCCACTCTG
GGGCTTAGCGCCGCCCTTTTTCTTAGTGGAAACGGGCGAACTGTGACGATGACCCACCGACCCACCGGTG
GTGGTCGACGTGGTGGGTGAGTTCTCAATGGCCGAGTCGTCGGACTTGTCCAGATGGTGGGTCTGATGGT
GGTGGTGTCCGTTCATCTGCTGCGGTTCGCTGTCGTCGTGCATGGAGGACGAGTTGCCCGTGGTATTGTG
CTCACCGTGAGCGTAGTCATCCTCTGGTTC
